>Addgene plasmid #222907 | pX330_FIGLA_cterm2 | addgene full sequence | sequence record 439901 | Addgene NGS Result
GAGGGCCTATTTCCCATGATTCCTTCATATTTGCATATACGATACAAGGCTGTTAGAGAGATAATTGGAA
TTAATTTGACTGTAAACACAAAGATATTAGTACAAAATACGTGACGTAGAAAGTAATAATTTCTTGGGTA
GTTTGCAGTTTTAAAATTATGTTTTAAAATGGACTATCATATGCTTACCGTAACTTGAAAGTATTTCGAT
TTCTTGGCTTTATATATCTTGTGGAAAGGACGAAACACCGATGAAAAATGAAAAGGCCCAGTTTTAGAGC
TAGAAATAGCAAGTTAAAATAAGGCTAGTCCGTTATCAACTTGAAAAAGTGGCACCGAGTCGGTGCTTTT
TTGTTTTAGAGCTAGAAATAGCAAGTTAAAATAAGGCTAGTCCGTTTTTAGCGCGTGCGCCAATTCTGCA
GACAAATGGCTCTAGAGGTACCCGTTACATAACTTACGGTAAATGGCCCGCCTGGCTGACCGCCCAACGA
CCCCCGCCCATTGACGTCAATAGTAACGCCAATAGGGACTTTCCATTGACGTCAATGGGTGGAGTATTTA
CGGTAAACTGCCCACTTGGCAGTACATCAAGTGTATCATATGCCAAGTACGCCCCCTATTGACGTCAATG
ACGGTAAATGGCCCGCCTGGCATTGTGCCCAGTACATGACCTTATGGGACTTTCCTACTTGGCAGTACAT
CTACGTATTAGTCATCGCTATTACCATGGTCGAGGTGAGCCCCACGTTCTGCTTCACTCTCCCCATCTCC
CCCCCCTCCCCACCCCCAATTTTGTATTTATTTATTTTTTAATTATTTTGTGCAGCGATGGGGGCGGGGG
GGGGGGGGGGGGGCGCGCGCCAGGCGGGGCGGGGCGGGGCGAGGGGCGGGGCGGGGCGAGGCGGAGAGGT
GCGGCGGCAGCCAATCAGAGCGGCGCGCTCCGAAAGTTTCCTTTTATGGCGAGGCGGCGGCGGCGGCGGC
CCTATAAAAAGCGAAGCGCGCGGCGGGCGGGAGTCGCTGCGCGCTGCCTTCGCCCCGTGCCCCGCTCCGC
CGCCGCCTCGCGCCGCCCGCCCCGGCTCTGACTGACCGCGTTACTCCCACAGGTGAGCGGGCGGGACGGC
CCTTCTCCTCCGGGCTGTAATTAGCTGAGCAAGAGGTAAGGGTTTAAGGGATGGTTGGTTGGTGGGGTAT
TAATGTTTAATTACCTGGAGCACCTGCCTGAAATCACTTTTTTTCAGGTTGGACCGGTGCCACCATGGAC
TATAAGGACCACGACGGAGACTACAAGGATCATGATATTGATTACAAAGACGATGACGATAAGATGGCCC
CAAAGAAGAAGCGGAAGGTCGGTATCCACGGAGTCCCAGCAGCCGACAAGAAGTACAGCATCGGCCTGGA
CATCGGCACCAACTCTGTGGGCTGGGCCGTGATCACCGACGAGTACAAGGTGCCCAGCAAGAAATTCAAG
GTGCTGGGCAACACCGACCGGCACAGCATCAAGAAGAACCTGATCGGAGCCCTGCTGTTCGACAGCGGCG
AAACAGCCGAGGCCACCCGGCTGAAGAGAACCGCCAGAAGAAGATACACCAGACGGAAGAACCGGATCTG
CTATCTGCAAGAGATCTTCAGCAACGAGATGGCCAAGGTGGACGACAGCTTCTTCCACAGACTGGAAGAG
TCCTTCCTGGTGGAAGAGGATAAGAAGCACGAGCGGCACCCCATCTTCGGCAACATCGTGGACGAGGTGG
CCTACCACGAGAAGTACCCCACCATCTACCACCTGAGAAAGAAACTGGTGGACAGCACCGACAAGGCCGA
CCTGCGGCTGATCTATCTGGCCCTGGCCCACATGATCAAGTTCCGGGGCCACTTCCTGATCGAGGGCGAC
CTGAACCCCGACAACAGCGACGTGGACAAGCTGTTCATCCAGCTGGTGCAGACCTACAACCAGCTGTTCG
AGGAAAACCCCATCAACGCCAGCGGCGTGGACGCCAAGGCCATCCTGTCTGCCAGACTGAGCAAGAGCAG
ACGGCTGGAAAATCTGATCGCCCAGCTGCCCGGCGAGAAGAAGAATGGCCTGTTCGGAAACCTGATTGCC
CTGAGCCTGGGCCTGACCCCCAACTTCAAGAGCAACTTCGACCTGGCCGAGGATGCCAAACTGCAGCTGA
GCAAGGACACCTACGACGACGACCTGGACAACCTGCTGGCCCAGATCGGCGACCAGTACGCCGACCTGTT
TCTGGCCGCCAAGAACCTGTCCGACGCCATCCTGCTGAGCGACATCCTGAGAGTGAACACCGAGATCACC
AAGGCCCCCCTGAGCGCCTCTATGATCAAGAGATACGACGAGCACCACCAGGACCTGACCCTGCTGAAAG
CTCTCGTGCGGCAGCAGCTGCCTGAGAAGTACAAAGAGATTTTCTTCGACCAGAGCAAGAACGGCTACGC
CGGCTACATTGACGGCGGAGCCAGCCAGGAAGAGTTCTACAAGTTCATCAAGCCCATCCTGGAAAAGATG
GACGGCACCGAGGAACTGCTCGTGAAGCTGAACAGAGAGGACCTGCTGCGGAAGCAGCGGACCTTCGACA
ACGGCAGCATCCCCCACCAGATCCACCTGGGAGAGCTGCACGCCATTCTGCGGCGGCAGGAAGATTTTTA
CCCATTCCTGAAGGACAACCGGGAAAAGATCGAGAAGATCCTGACCTTCCGCATCCCCTACTACGTGGGC
CCTCTGGCCAGGGGAAACAGCAGATTCGCCTGGATGACCAGAAAGAGCGAGGAAACCATCACCCCCTGGA
ACTTCGAGGAAGTGGTGGACAAGGGCGCTTCCGCCCAGAGCTTCATCGAGCGGATGACCAACTTCGATAA
GAACCTGCCCAACGAGAAGGTGCTGCCCAAGCACAGCCTGCTGTACGAGTACTTCACCGTGTATAACGAG
CTGACCAAAGTGAAATACGTGACCGAGGGAATGAGAAAGCCCGCCTTCCTGAGCGGCGAGCAGAAAAAGG
CCATCGTGGACCTGCTGTTCAAGACCAACCGGAAAGTGACCGTGAAGCAGCTGAAAGAGGACTACTTCAA
GAAAATCGAGTGCTTCGACTCCGTGGAAATCTCCGGCGTGGAAGATCGGTTCAACGCCTCCCTGGGCACA
TACCACGATCTGCTGAAAATTATCAAGGACAAGGACTTCCTGGACAATGAGGAAAACGAGGACATTCTGG
AAGATATCGTGCTGACCCTGACACTGTTTGAGGACAGAGAGATGATCGAGGAACGGCTGAAAACCTATGC
CCACCTGTTCGACGACAAAGTGATGAAGCAGCTGAAGCGGCGGAGATACACCGGCTGGGGCAGGCTGAGC
CGGAAGCTGATCAACGGCATCCGGGACAAGCAGTCCGGCAAGACAATCCTGGATTTCCTGAAGTCCGACG
GCTTCGCCAACAGAAACTTCATGCAGCTGATCCACGACGACAGCCTGACCTTTAAAGAGGACATCCAGAA
AGCCCAGGTGTCCGGCCAGGGCGATAGCCTGCACGAGCACATTGCCAATCTGGCCGGCAGCCCCGCCATT
AAGAAGGGCATCCTGCAGACAGTGAAGGTGGTGGACGAGCTCGTGAAAGTGATGGGCCGGCACAAGCCCG
AGAACATCGTGATCGAAATGGCCAGAGAGAACCAGACCACCCAGAAGGGACAGAAGAACAGCCGCGAGAG
AATGAAGCGGATCGAAGAGGGCATCAAAGAGCTGGGCAGCCAGATCCTGAAAGAACACCCCGTGGAAAAC
ACCCAGCTGCAGAACGAGAAGCTGTACCTGTACTACCTGCAGAATGGGCGGGATATGTACGTGGACCAGG
AACTGGACATCAACCGGCTGTCCGACTACGATGTGGACCATATCGTGCCTCAGAGCTTTCTGAAGGACGA
CTCCATCGACAACAAGGTGCTGACCAGAAGCGACAAGAACCGGGGCAAGAGCGACAACGTGCCCTCCGAA
GAGGTCGTGAAGAAGATGAAGAACTACTGGCGGCAGCTGCTGAACGCCAAGCTGATTACCCAGAGAAAGT
TCGACAATCTGACCAAGGCCGAGAGAGGCGGCCTGAGCGAACTGGATAAGGCCGGCTTCATCAAGAGACA
GCTGGTGGAAACCCGGCAGATCACAAAGCACGTGGCACAGATCCTGGACTCCCGGATGAACACTAAGTAC
GACGAGAATGACAAGCTGATCCGGGAAGTGAAAGTGATCACCCTGAAGTCCAAGCTGGTGTCCGATTTCC
GGAAGGATTTCCAGTTTTACAAAGTGCGCGAGATCAACAACTACCACCACGCCCACGACGCCTACCTGAA
CGCCGTCGTGGGAACCGCCCTGATCAAAAAGTACCCTAAGCTGGAAAGCGAGTTCGTGTACGGCGACTAC
AAGGTGTACGACGTGCGGAAGATGATCGCCAAGAGCGAGCAGGAAATCGGCAAGGCTACCGCCAAGTACT
TCTTCTACAGCAACATCATGAACTTTTTCAAGACCGAGATTACCCTGGCCAACGGCGAGATCCGGAAGCG
GCCTCTGATCGAGACAAACGGCGAAACCGGGGAGATCGTGTGGGATAAGGGCCGGGATTTTGCCACCGTG
CGGAAAGTGCTGAGCATGCCCCAAGTGAATATCGTGAAAAAGACCGAGGTGCAGACAGGCGGCTTCAGCA
AAGAGTCTATCCTGCCCAAGAGGAACAGCGATAAGCTGATCGCCAGAAAGAAGGACTGGGACCCTAAGAA
GTACGGCGGCTTCGACAGCCCCACCGTGGCCTATTCTGTGCTGGTGGTGGCCAAAGTGGAAAAGGGCAAG
TCCAAGAAACTGAAGAGTGTGAAAGAGCTGCTGGGGATCACCATCATGGAAAGAAGCAGCTTCGAGAAGA
ATCCCATCGACTTTCTGGAAGCCAAGGGCTACAAAGAAGTGAAAAAGGACCTGATCATCAAGCTGCCTAA
GTACTCCCTGTTCGAGCTGGAAAACGGCCGGAAGAGAATGCTGGCCTCTGCCGGCGAACTGCAGAAGGGA
AACGAACTGGCCCTGCCCTCCAAATATGTGAACTTCCTGTACCTGGCCAGCCACTATGAGAAGCTGAAGG
GCTCCCCCGAGGATAATGAGCAGAAACAGCTGTTTGTGGAACAGCACAAGCACTACCTGGACGAGATCAT
CGAGCAGATCAGCGAGTTCTCCAAGAGAGTGATCCTGGCCGACGCTAATCTGGACAAAGTGCTGTCCGCC
TACAACAAGCACCGGGATAAGCCCATCAGAGAGCAGGCCGAGAATATCATCCACCTGTTTACCCTGACCA
ATCTGGGAGCCCCTGCCGCCTTCAAGTACTTTGACACCACCATCGACCGGAAGAGGTACACCAGCACCAA
AGAGGTGCTGGACGCCACCCTGATCCACCAGAGCATCACCGGCCTGTACGAGACACGGATCGACCTGTCT
CAGCTGGGAGGCGACAAAAGGCCGGCGGCCACGAAAAAGGCCGGCCAGGCAAAAAAGAAAAAGTAAGAAT
TCCTAGAGCTCGCTGATCAGCCTCGACTGTGCCTTCTAGTTGCCAGCCATCTGTTGTTTGCCCCTCCCCC
GTGCCTTCCTTGACCCTGGAAGGTGCCACTCCCACTGTCCTTTCCTAATAAAATGAGGAAATTGCATCGC
ATTGTCTGAGTAGGTGTCATTCTATTCTGGGGGGTGGGGTGGGGCAGGACAGCAAGGGGGAGGATTGGGA
AGAGAATAGCAGGCATGCTGGGGAGCGGCCGCAGGAACCCCTAGTGATGGAGTTGGCCACTCCCTCTCTG
CGCGCTCGCTCGCTCACTGAGGCCGGGCGACCAAAGGTCGCCCGACGCCCGGGCTTTGCCCGGGCGGCCT
CAGTGAGCGAGCGAGCGCGCAGCTGCCTGCAGGGGCGCCTGATGCGGTATTTTCTCCTTACGCATCTGTG
CGGTATTTCACACCGCATA
[95 nt withheld, positions 5970-6064]
T
[46 nt withheld, positions 6066-6111]
C
[141 nt withheld, positions 6113-6253]
CCTTTGACGTTGGAGTCCACGTTCTTT
[37 nt withheld, positions 6281-6317]
ACTCTATCTCGGGCTATTCTTTTGATTTATAAGGGATTTTGCCGATTTCGGTCTATTGGTTAAAAAATGA
GCTGATTTAACAAAAATTTAACGCGAATTTTAACAAAATATTAACGTTTACAATTTTATGGTGCACTCTC
AGTACAATCTGCTCTGATGCCGCATAGTTAAGCCAGCCCCGACACCCGCCAACACCCGCTGACGCGCCCT
GACGGGCTTGTCTGCTCCCGGCATCCGCTTACAGACAAGCTGTGACCGTCTCCGGGAGCTGCATGTGTCA
GAGGTTTTCACCGTCATCACCGAAACGCGCGAGACGAAAGGGCCTCGTGATACGCCTATTTTTATAGGTT
AATGTCATGATAATAATGGTTTCTTAGACGTCAGGTGGCACTTTTCGGGGAAATGTGCGCGGAACCCCTA
TTTGTTTATTTTTCTAAATACATTCAAATATGTATCCGCTCATGAGACAATAACCCTGATAAATGCTTCA
ATAATATTGAAAAAGGAAGAGTATGAGTATTCAACATTTCCGTGTCGCCCTTATTCCCTTTTTTGCGGCA
TTTTGCCTTCCTGTTTTTGCTCACCCAGAAACGCTGGTGAAAGTAAAAGATGCTGAAGATCAGTTGGGTG
CACGAGTGGGTTACATCGAACTGGATCTCAACAGCGGTAAGATCCTTGAGAGTTTTCGCCCCGAAGAACG
TTTTCCAATGATGAGCACTTTTAAAGTTCTGCTATGTGGCGCGGTATTATCCCGTATTGACGCCGGGCAA
GAGCAACTCGGTCGCCGCATACACTATTCTCAGAATGACTTGGTTGAGTACTCACCAGTCACAGAAAAGC
ATCTTACGGATGGCATGACAGTAAGAGAATTATGCAGTGCTGCCATAACCATGAGTGATAACACTGCGGC
CAACTTACTTCTGACAACGATCGGAGGACCGAAGGAGCTAACCGCTTTTTTGCACAACATGGGGGATCAT
GTAACTCGCCTTGATCGTTGGGAACCGGAGCTGAATGAAGCCATACCAAACGACGAGCGTGACACCACGA
TGCCTGTAGCAATGGCAACAACGTTGCGCAAACTATTAACTGGCGAACTACTTACTCTAGCTTCCCGGCA
ACAATTAATAGACTGGATGGAGGCGGATAAAGTTGCAGGACCACTTCTGCGCTCGGCCCTTCCGGCTGGC
TGGTTTATTGCTGATAAATCTGGAGCCGGTGAGCGTGGAAGCCGCGGTATCATTGCAGCACTGGGGCCAG
ATGGTAAGCCCTCCCGTATCGTAGTTATCTACACGACGGGGAGTCAGGCAACTATGGATGAACGAAATAG
ACAGATCGCTGAGATAGGTGCCTCACTGATTAAGCATTGGTAACTGTCAGACCAAGTTTACTCATATATA
CTTTAGATTGATTTAAAACTTCATTTTTAATTTAAAAGGATCTAGGTGAAGATCCTTTTTGATAATCTCA
TGACCAAAATCCCTTAACGTGAGTTTTCGTTCCACTGAGCGTCAGACCCCGTAGAAAAGATCAAAGGATC
TTCTTGAGATCCTTTTTTTCTGCGCGTAATCTGCTGCTTGCAAACAAAAAAACCACCGCTACCAGCGGTG
GTTTGTTTGCCGGATCAAGAGCTACCAACTCTTTTTCCGAAGGTAACTGGCTTCAGCAGAGCGCAGATAC
CAAATACTGTTCTTCTAGTGTAGCCGTAGTTAGGCCACCACTTCAAGAACTCTGTAGCACCGCCTACATA
CCTCGCTCTGCTAATCCTGTTACCAGTGGCTGCTGCCAGTGGCGATAAGTCGTGTCTTACCGGGTTGGAC
TCAAGACGATAGTTACCGGATAAGGCGCAGCGGTCGGGCTGAACGGGGGGTTCGTGCACACAGCCCAGCT
TGGAGCGAACGACCTACACCGAACTGAGATACCTACAGCGTGAGCTATGAGAAAGCGCCACGCTTCCCGA
AGGGAGAAAGGCGGACAGGTATCCGGTAAGCGGCAGGGTCGGAACAGGAGAGCGCACGAGGGAGCTTCCA
GGGGGAAACGCCTGGTATCTTTATAGTCCTGTCGGGTTTCGCCACCTCTGACTTGAGCGTCGATTTTTGT
GATGCTCGTCAGGGGGGCGGAGCCTATGGAAAAACGCCAGCAACGCGGCCTTTTTACGGTTCCTGGCCTT
TTGCTGGCCTTTTGCTCACATGT
Features (pLannotate 1.2.2; 18 found; start..end, strand, type, name):
      1..241     +  promoter       U6 promoter: RNA polymerase III promoter for human U6 snRNA
    271..346     +  misc_RNA       gRNA scaffold: guide RNA scaffold for the Streptococcus pyogenes CRISPR/Cas9 system
    353..396     +  misc_RNA       gRNA scaffold (fragment): guide RNA scaffold for the Streptococcus pyogenes CRISPR/Cas9 system
    443..728     +  enhancer       CMV enhancer: human cytomegalovirus immediate early enhancer; contains an 18-bp deletion relative to the standard CMV enhancer
    730..1009    +  promoter       chicken β-actin promoter: No description available
   1010..1237    +  intron         hybrid intron: hybrid between chicken β-actin (CBA) and minute virus of mice (MMV) introns (Gray et al., 2011)
   1375..2976    +  CDS            Cas9(N): N-terminal portion of Streptococcus pyogenes Cas9 (Zetsche et al., 2015)
   2977..5475    +  CDS            Cas9(C): C-terminal portion of Streptococcus pyogenes Cas9 (Zetsche et al., 2015)
   5476..5523    +  CDS            nucleoplasmin NLS: bipartite nuclear localization signal from nucleoplasmin
   5557..5668    +  polyA_signal   bGH poly(A) signal: bovine growth hormone polyadenylation signal
   5773..5913    +  repeat_region  AAV2 ITR: inverted terminal repeat of adeno-associated virus serotype 2 inverted
   5918..5969    -  misc_feature   bom (fragment): basis of mobility region from pBR322
   5988..6443    +  rep_origin     f1 ori (sequence partly withheld): f1 bacteriophage origin of replication; arrow indicates direction of (+) strand synthesis
   6444..6493    -  misc_feature   bom (fragment): basis of mobility region from pBR322
   6595..6630    -  CDS            rop (fragment): Rop protein, which maintains plasmids at low copy number; rop
   6725..6829    +  promoter       AmpR promoter: bla
   6830..7690    +  CDS            AmpR: β-lactamase; bla; confers resistance to ampicillin, carbenicillin, and related antibiotics
   7861..8449    +  rep_origin     ori: high-copy-number ColE1/pMB1/pBR322/pUC origin of replication
