[The description below was written by a language model from this plasmid's Addgene catalogue record and pLannotate feature annotations shown in this document.]
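Description:
pX330_FIGLA_cterm2 is an 8.5 kb all-in-one CRISPR plasmid built on the pX330 backbone for transient expression of Streptococcus pyogenes Cas9 together with a single guide RNA in mammalian cells. It is propagated in E. coli as a high-copy plasmid through a ColE1/pUC-type origin and selected with ampicillin via the β-lactamase (AmpR) gene. An f1 phage origin is also present, along with short annotated fragments of bom and rop that appear to be backbone remnants.

The payload consists of two expression units. A human U6 RNA polymerase III promoter drives the sgRNA, in which a 20-nt spacer directed against the human FIGLA gene (a germline bHLH transcription factor, also called BHLHC8 or FIGALPHA) was inserted by Golden Gate cloning upstream of the S. pyogenes gRNA scaffold. A partial second scaffold annotation follows it. Downstream, a hybrid promoter made of the CMV enhancer, chicken β-actin promoter and a hybrid CBA/MVM intron drives Cas9. The annotation splits Cas9 into contiguous N- and C-terminal portions, which together form one continuous coding sequence. It ends in a nucleoplasmin bipartite nuclear localization signal and is terminated by a bGH polyadenylation signal. A single AAV2 ITR is annotated after the cassette, and with only one repeat detected the plasmid should not be assumed to be packageable as an AAV genome.

The stated purpose is Cas9/sgRNA targeting of FIGLA. The name suggests this is the second of the guides aimed at the C-terminal end of the gene, which would be consistent with cutting to support knock-in there, but the record does not describe a donor or the intended edit. The plasmid comes from work on transcription factor-directed differentiation of human oogonia-like cells.
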