Addgene plasmid #222907: pX330_FIGLA_cterm2
Purpose: Cas9/sgRNA plasmid for targeting FIGLA
Depositing lab: George Church. Depositing organization: Harvard Medical School. Publication: Rapid Human Oogonia-like Cell Specification via Combinatorial Transcription Factor-Directed Differentiation. Pierson Smela M, Kramme CC, Fortuna PRJ, Wolf B, Srikar Kavirayuni V, Adams J, Ma C, Velychko S, Widocki U, Goel S, Chen T, Vincoff S, Dong E, Kohman RE, Kobayashi M, Shioda T, Church GM, Chatterjee P. bioRxiv 2022.07.11.499564 10.1101/2022.07.11.499564.
Backbone
  Vector backbone: pX330
  Vector type: CRISPR
Growth in bacteria
  Bacterial resistance: Ampicillin, 100 μg/mL
  Growth temperature: 37°C
  Growth strain: NEB Stable
  Copy number: High Copy
Gene/Insert
  Gene/Insert name: Cas9, FIGLA sgRNA 2
  gRNA/shRNA sequence: ATGAAAAATGAAAAGGCCCA
  Species: H. sapiens (human), Synthetic
  Entrez Gene: FIGLA (a.k.a. BHLHC8, FIGALPHA, POF6)
  Cloning method: Golden Gate
Terms and licenses: Academic/Nonprofit Terms; Industry Terms: Not Available to Industry
Depositor comments: Please visit https://doi.org/10.1101/2022.07.11.499564 for bioRxiv preprint
How to cite: pX330_FIGLA_cterm2 was a gift from George Church (Addgene plasmid # 222907 ; http://n2t.net/addgene:222907 ; RRID:Addgene_222907)
